>Addgene plasmid #133067 | pMSCV-IRES-GFP-MD2 (F126A)-HA | addgene full sequence | sequence record 263599 | Addgene NGS Result
AATGAAAGACCCCACCTGTAGGTTTGGCAAGCTAGCTTAAGTAACGCCATTTTGCAAGGCATGGAAAATA
CATAACTGAGAATAGAGAAGTTCAGATCAAGGTTAGGAACAGAGAGACAGCAGAATATGGGCCAAACAGG
ATATCTGTGGTAAGCAGTTCCTGCCCCGGCTCAGGGCCAAGAACAGATGGTCCCCAGATGCGGTCCCGCC
CTCAGCAGTTTCTAGAGAACCATCAGATGTTTCCAGGGTGCCCCAAGGACCTGAAATGACCCTGTGCCTT
ATTTGAACTAACCAATCAGTTCGCTTCTCGCTTCTGTTCGCGCGCTTCTGCTCCCCGAGCTCAATAAAAG
AGCCCACAACCCCTCACTCGGCGCGCCAGTCCTCCGATAGACTGCGTCGCCCGGGTACCCGTATTCCCAA
TAAAGCCTCTTGCTGTTTGCATCCGAATCGTGGACTCGCTGATCCTTGGGAGGGTCTCCTCAGATTGATT
GACTGCCCACCTCGGGGGTCTTTCATTTGGAGGTTCCACCGAGATTTGGAGACCCCTGCCCAGGGACCAC
CGACCCCCCCGCCGGGAGGTAAGCTGGCCAGCGGTCGTTTCGTGTCTGTCTCTGTCTTTGTGCGTGTTTG
TGCCGGCATCTAATGTTTGCGCCTGCGTCTGTACTAGTTAGCTAACTAGCTCTGTATCTGGCGGACCCGT
GGTGGAACTGACGAGTTCTGAACACCCGGCCGCAACCCTGGGAGACGTCCCAGGGACTTTGGGGGCCGTT
TTTGTGGCCCGACCTGAGGAAGGGAGTCGATGTGGAATCCGACCCCGTCAGGATATGTGGTTCTGGTAGG
AGACGAGAACCTAAAACAGTTCCCGCCTCCGTCTGAATTTTTGCTTTCGGTTTGGAACCGAAGCCGCGCG
TCTTGTCTGCTGCAGCGCTGCAGCATCGTTCTGTGTTGTCTCTGTCTGACTGTGTTTCTGTATTTGTCTG
AAAATTAGGGCCAGACTGTTACCACTCCCTTAAGTTTGACCTTAGGTCACTGGAAAGATGTCGAGCGGAT
CGCTCACAACCAGTCGGTAGATGTCAAGAAGAGACGTTGGGTTACCTTCTGCTCTGCAGAATGGCCAACC
TTTAACGTCGGATGGCCGCGAGACGGCACCTTTAACCGAGACCTCATCACCCAGGTTAAGATCAAGGTCT
TTTCACCTGGCCCGCATGGACACCCAGACCAGGTCCCCTACATCGTGACCTGGGAAGCCTTGGCTTTTGA
CCCCCCTCCCTGGGTCAAGCCCTTTGTACACCCTAAGCCTCCGCCTCCTCTTCCTCCATCCGCCCCGTCT
CTCCCCCTTGAACCTCCTCGTTCGACCCCGCCTCGATCCTCCCTTTATCCAGCCCTCACTCCTTCTCTAG
GCGCCGGAATTAGATCTGCCGCCACCATGTTGCCATTTATTCTCTTTTCGACGCTGCTTTCTCCCATATT
GACTGAATCTGAGAAGCAACAGTGGTTCTGCAACTCCTCCGATGCAATTATTTCCTACAGTTATTGTGAT
CACTTGAAATTCCCTATTTCAATTAGTTCTGAACCCTGCATAAGACTGAGGGGAACCAATGGATTTGTGC
ATGTTGAGTTCATTCCAAGAGGAAACTTAAAATATTTATATTTCAACCTATTCATCAGTGTCAACTCCAT
AGAGTTGCCGAAGCGTAAGGAAGTTCTGTGCCATGGACATGATGATGACTATTCTTTTTGCAGAGCTCTG
AAAGGAGAGACTGTGAATACATCAATACCATTCTCTTTCGAGGGAATACTAGCTCCTAAGGGCCATTACA
GATGTGTTGCAGAAGCTATTGCTGGGGATACTGAAGAAAAGCTCTTCTGTTTGAATTTCACCATCATTCA
CCGCCGTGATGTCAATTACCCATACGATGTTCCAGATTACGCTTAGGCGGCCGCGTTTAAACGTCGACGG
TATCGATAAGCTTGATATCGAATTCCGCCCCCCCCCCTAACGTTACTGGCCGAAGCCGCTTGGAATAAGG
CCGGTGTGCGTTTGTCTATATGTTATTTTCCACCATATTGCCGTCTTTTGGCAATGTGAGGGCCCGGAAA
CCTGGCCCTGTCTTCTTGACGAGCATTCCTAGGGGTCTTTCCCCTCTCGCCAAAGGAATGCAAGGTCTGT
TGAATGTCGTGAAGGAAGCAGTTCCTCTGGAAGCTTCTTGAAGACAAACAACGTCTGTAGCGACCCTTTG
CAGGCAGCGGAACCCCCCACCTGGCGACAGGTGCCTCTGCGGCCAAAAGCCACGTGTATAAGATACACCT
GCAAAGGCGGCACAACCCCAGTGCCACGTTGTGAGTTGGATAGTTGTGGAAAGAGTCAAATGGCTCTCCT
CAAGCGTATTCAACAAGGGGCTGAAGGATGCCCAGAAGGTACCCCATTGTATGGGATCTGATCTGGGGCC
TCGGTGCACATGCTTTACATGTGTTTAGTCGAGGTTAAAAAAACGTCTAGGCCCCCCGAACCACGGGGAC
GTGGTTTTCCTTTGAAAAACACGATGATAATATGGCCACAACCATGGTGAGCAAGGGCGAGGAGCTGTTC
ACCGGGGTGGTGCCCATCCTGGTCGAGCTGGACGGCGACGTAAACGGCCACAAGTTCAGCGTGTCTGGCG
AGGGCGAGGGCGATGCCACCTACGGCAAGCTGACCCTGAAGTTCATCTGCACCACCGGCAAGCTGCCCGT
GCCCTGGCCCACCCTCGTGACCACCCTGACCTACGGCGTGCAGTGCTTCAGCCGCTACCCCGACCACATG
AAGCAGCACGACTTCTTCAAGTCCGCCATGCCCGAAGGCTACGTCCAGGAGCGCACCATCTTCTTCAAGG
ACGACGGCAACTACAAGACCCGCGCCGAGGTGAAGTTCGAGGGCGACACCCTGGTGAACCGCATCGAGCT
GAAGGGCATCGACTTCAAGGAGGACGGCAACATCCTGGGGCACAAGCTGGAGTACAACTACAACAGCCAC
AACGTCTATATCATGGCCGACAAGCAGAAGAACGGCATCAAGGCGAACTTCAAGATCCGCCACAACATCG
AGGACGGCAGCGTGCAGCTCGCCGACCACTACCAGCAGAACACCCCCATCGGCGACGGCCCCGTGCTGCT
GCCCGACAACCACTACCTGAGCACCCAGTCCGCCCTGAGCAAAGACCCCAACGAGAAGCGCGATCACATG
GTCCTGCTGGAGTTCGTGACCGCCGCCGGGATCACTCTCGGCATGGACGAGCTGTACAAGTAATGAATTA
ATTAAGAATTCGATAAAATAAAAGATTTTATTTAGTCTCCAGAAAAAGGGGGGAATGAAAGACCCCACCT
GTAGGTTTGGCAAGCTAGCTTAAGTAACGCCATTTTGCAAGGCATGGAAAATACATAACTGAGAATAGAG
AAGTTCAGATCAAGGTTAGGAACAGAGAGACAGCAGAATATGGGCCAAACAGGATATCTGTGGTAAGCAG
TTCCTGCCCCGGCTCAGGGCCAAGAACAGATGGTCCCCAGATGCGGTCCCGCCCTCAGCAGTTTCTAGAG
AACCATCAGATGTTTCCAGGGTGCCCCAAGGACCTGAAATGACCCTGTGCCTTATTTGAACTAACCAATC
AGTTCGCTTCTCGCTTCTGTTCGCGCGCTTCTGCTCCCCGAGCTCAATAAAAGAGCCCACAACCCCTCAC
TCGGCGCGCCAGTCCTCCGATAGACTGCGTCGCCCGGGTACCCGTGTATCCAATAAACCCTCTTGCAGTT
GCATCCGACTTGTGGTCTCGCTGTTCCTTGGGAGGGTCTCCTCTGAGTGATTGACTACCCGTCAGCGGGG
GTCTTTCATGGGTAACAGTTTCTTGAAGTTGGAGAACAACATTCTGAGGGTAGGAGTCGAATATTAAGTA
ATCCTGACTCAATTAGCCACTGTTTTGAATCCACATACTCCAATACTCCTGAAATAGTTCATTATGGACA
GCGCAGAAAGAGCTGGGGAGAATTGTGAAATTGTTATCCGCTCACAATTCCACACAACATACGAGCCGGA
AGCATAAAGTGTAAAGCCTGGGGTGCCTAATGAGTGAGCTAACTCACATTAATTGCGTTGCGCTCACTGC
CCGCTTTCCAGTCGGGAAACCTGTCGTGCCAGCTGCATTAATGAATCGGCCAACGCGCGGGGAGAGGCGG
TTTGCGTATTGGGCGCTCTTCCGCTTCCTCGCTCACTGACTCGCTGCGCTCGGTCGTTCGGCTGCGGCGA
GCGGTATCAGCTCACTCAAAGGCGGTAATACGGTTATCCACAGAATCAGGGGATAACGCAGGAAAGAACA
TGTGAGCAAAAGGCCAGCAAAAGGCCAGGAACCGTAAAAAGGCCGCGTTGCTGGCGTTTTTCCATAGGCT
CCGCCCCCCTGACGAGCATCACAAAAATCGACGCTCAAGTCAGAGGTGGCGAAACCCGACAGGACTATAA
AGATACCAGGCGTTTCCCCCTGGAAGCTCCCTCGTGCGCTCTCCTGTTCCGACCCTGCCGCTTACCGGAT
ACCTGTCCGCCTTTCTCCCTTCGGGAAGCGTGGCGCTTTCTCATAGCTCACGCTGTAGGTATCTCAGTTC
GGTGTAGGTCGTTCGCTCCAAGCTGGGCTGTGTGCACGAACCCCCCGTTCAGCCCGACCGCTGCGCCTTA
TCCGGTAACTATCGTCTTGAGTCCAACCCGGTAAGACACGACTTATCGCCACTGGCAGCAGCCACTGGTA
ACAGGATTAGCAGAGCGAGGTATGTAGGCGGTGCTACAGAGTTCTTGAAGTGGTGGCCTAACTACGGCTA
CACTAGAAGAACAGTATTTGGTATCTGCGCTCTGCTGAAGCCAGTTACCTTCGGAAAAAGAGTTGGTAGC
TCTTGATCCGGCAAACAAACCACCGCTGGTAGCGGTGGTTTTTTTGTTTGCAAGCAGCAGATTACGCGCA
GAAAAAAAGGATCTCAAGAAGATCCTTTGATCTTTTCTACGGGGTCTGACGCTCAGTGGAACGAAAACTC
ACGTTAAGGGATTTTGGTCATGAGATTATCAAAAAGGATCTTCACCTAGATCCTTTTAAATTAAAAATGA
AGTTTTAAATCAATCTAAAGTATATATGAGTAAACTTGGTCTGACAGTTACCAATGCTTAATCAGTGAGG
CACCTATCTCAGCGATCTGTCTATTTCGTTCATCCATAGTTGCCTGACTCCCCGTCGTGTAGATAACTAC
GATACGGGAGGGCTTACCATCTGGCCCCAGTGCTGCAATGATACCGCGAGACCCACGCTCACCGGCTCCA
GATTTATCAGCAATAAACCAGCCAGCCGGAAGGGCCGAGCGCAGAAGTGGTCCTGCAACTTTATCCGCCT
CCATCCAGTCTATTAATTGTTGCCGGGAAGCTAGAGTAAGTAGTTCGCCAGTTAATAGTTTGCGCAACGT
TGTTGCCATTGCTACAGGCATCGTGGTGTCACGCTCGTCGTTTGGTATGGCTTCATTCAGCTCCGGTTCC
CAACGATCAAGGCGAGTTACATGATCCCCCATGTTGTGCAAAAAAGCGGTTAGCTCCTTCGGTCCTCCGA
TCGTTGTCAGAAGTAAGTTGGCCGCAGTGTTATCACTCATGGTTATGGCAGCACTGCATAATTCTCTTAC
TGTCATGCCATCCGTAAGATGCTTTTCTGTGACTGGTGAGTACTCAACCAAGTCATTCTGAGAATAGTGT
ATGCGGCGACCGAGTTGCTCTTGCCCGGCGTCAATACGGGATAATACCGCGCCACATAGCAGAACTTTAA
AAGTGCTCATCATTGGAAAACGTTCTTCGGGGCGAAAACTCTCAAGGATCTTACCGCTGTTGAGATCCAG
TTCGATGTAACCCACTCGTGCACCCAACTGATCTTCAGCATCTTTTACTTTCACCAGCGTTTCTGGGTGA
GCAAAAACAGGAAGGCAAAATGCCGCAAAAAAGGGAATAAGGGCGACACGGAAATGTTGAATACTCATAC
TCTTCCTTTTTCAATATTATTGAAGCATTTATCAGGGTTATTGTCTCATGAGCGGATACATATTTGAATG
TATTTAGAAAAATAAACAAATAGGGGTTCCGCGCACATTTCCCCGAAAAGTGCCACCTGACGTCTAAGAA
ACCATTATTATCATGACATTAACCTATAAAAATAGGCGTATCACGAGGCCCTTTCGTCTCGCGCGTTTCG
GTGATGACGGTGAAAACCTCTGACACATGCAGCTCCCGGAGACGGTCACAGCTTGTCTGTAAGCGGATGC
CGGGAGCAGACAAGCCCGTCAGGGCGCGTCAGCGGGTGTTGGCGGGTGTCGGGGCTGGCTTAACTATGCG
GCATCAGAGCAGATTGTACTGAGAGTGCACCATATGCGGTGTGAAATACCGCACAGATGCGTAAGGAGAA
AATACCGCATCAGGCGCCATTCGCCATTCAGGCTGCGCAACTGTTGGGAAGGGCGATCGGTGCGGGCCTC
TTCGCTATTACGCCAGCTGGCGAAAGGGGGATGTGCTGCAAGGCGATTAAGTTGGGTAACGCCAGGGTTT
TCCCAGTCACGACGTTGTAAAACGACGGCGCAAGGAATGGTGCATGCAAGGAGATGGCGCCCAACAGTCC
CCCGGCCACGGGGCCTGCCACCATACCCACGCCGAAACAAGCGCTCATGAGCCCGAAGTGGCGAGCCCGA
TCTTCCCCATCGGTGATGTCGGCGATATAGGCGCCAGCAACCGCACCTGTGGCGCCGGTGATGCCGGCCA
CGATGCGTCCGGCGTAGAGGCGATTAGTCCAATTTGTTAAAGACAGGATATCAGTGGTCCAGGCTCTAGT
TTTGACTCAACAATATCACCAGCTGAAGCCTATAGAGTACGAGCCATAGATAAAATAAAAGATTTTATTT
AGTCTCCAGAAAAAGGGGGG
Features (pLannotate 1.2.2; 21 found; start..end, strand, type, name):
      1..517     +  LTR            5' LTR: 5' long terminal repeat from murine embryonic stem cell virus
    581..922     +  misc_feature   MESV Ψ: packaging signal of murine embryonic stem cell virus
    989..1405    +  CDS            gag (truncated): truncated Moloney murine leukemia virus (MMLV) gag gene lacking the start codon
   1427..1906    +  CDS            Ly96: LY96_MOUSE - Also known as Esop1, Md2. Experimental evidence at protein level: Swiss-Prot protein existence level 1. Binds bacterial lipopolysaccharide (LPS) (PubMed:22532668). Cooperates with TLR4 in the innate immune response to bacterial lipopolysaccharide (LPS), and with TLR2 in the response to cell wall components from Gram-positive and Gram-negative bacteria. Enhances TLR4-dependent activation of NF-kappa-B. Cells expressing both LY96 and TLR4, but not TLR4 alone, respond to LPS (PubMed:10725698). From Mus musculus (Mouse).
   1907..1935    +  CDS            3xHA (fragment): three tandem HA epitope tags
   1953..1986    -  misc_feature   MCS (fragment): pBluescript multiple cloning site
   2088..2550    +  misc_feature   IRES: internal ribosome entry site (IRES) of the encephalomyocarditis virus (EMCV)
   2564..3283    +  CDS            EGFP: the original enhanced GFP (Yang et al., 1996) mammalian codon-optimized
   3345..3859    +  LTR            3' LTR: 3' long terminal repeat from murine embryonic stem cell virus
   4021..4037    -  protein_bind   lac operator: The lac repressor binds to the lac operator to inhibit transcription in E. coli. This inhibition can be relieved by adding lactose or isopropyl-β-D-thiogalactopyranoside (IPTG). lac repressor encoded by lacI
   4045..4075    -  promoter       lac promoter: promoter for the E. coli lac operon
   4090..4111    -  protein_bind   CAP binding site: CAP binding activates transcription in the presence of cAMP. E. coli catabolite activator protein
   4124..4216    -  CDS            lacI (fragment): lac repressor; lacI; The lac repressor binds to the lac operator to inhibit transcription in E. coli. This inhibition can be relieved by adding lactose or isopropyl-β-D-thiogalactopyranoside (IPTG).
   4399..4987    -  rep_origin     ori: high-copy-number ColE1/pMB1/pBR322/pUC origin of replication
   5158..6018    -  CDS            AmpR: β-lactamase; bla; confers resistance to ampicillin, carbenicillin, and related antibiotics
   6019..6123    -  promoter       AmpR promoter: bla
   6218..6253    +  CDS            rop (fragment): Rop protein, which maintains plasmids at low copy number; rop
   6355..6454    +  misc_feature   bom (fragment): basis of mobility region from pBR322
   6460..6609    -  CDS            lacZα (fragment): LacZα fragment of β-galactosidase; lacZ fragment
   6609..6810    -  CDS            TcR (fragment): tetracycline efflux protein; tet; confers resistance to tetracycline
   6811..6909    +  CDS            env (fragment): murine leukemia virus gPr80 envelope polyprotein precursor; env; proteolytically cleaved into gp70SU and p15TM subunits
