[The description below was written by a language model from this plasmid's Addgene catalogue record and pLannotate feature annotations shown in this document.]
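Description:
pMSCV-IRES-GFP-MD2 (F126A)-HA is a gammaretroviral expression plasmid of about 6.95 kb, built on the pMSCV-IRES-GFP backbone, for stable delivery of an HA-tagged point mutant of mouse MD2 (Ly96) into mammalian cells. In bacteria it is maintained through a high-copy ColE1/pUC-type origin and selected with ampicillin via the β-lactamase gene and its own promoter. The remaining bacterial annotations (fragments of lacI, lacZα, rop, bom and TcR, plus a lac promoter/operator region) are leftovers of earlier cloning vectors. They are not functional parts of the design.

The proviral region is flanked by 5' and 3' long terminal repeats from murine embryonic stem cell virus. Downstream of the 5' LTR lie the MESV Ψ packaging signal and a truncated MMLV gag segment lacking its start codon, which together allow the transcript to be packaged into virions when gag, pol and env are supplied in trans by packaging cells. No internal promoter is annotated, so the 5' LTR presumably drives a single bicistronic mRNA. The first cistron is the mouse Ly96 coding sequence carrying the F126A substitution, fused at its C terminus to an HA epitope (annotated as a short fragment of a 3xHA tag, consistent with roughly one copy). An EMCV IRES then directs translation of EGFP, which is the only mammalian marker and lets transduced cells be identified or sorted by fluorescence.

MD2 binds bacterial lipopolysaccharide and cooperates with TLR4 in innate immune signalling. The construct was deposited in connection with work on TLR4 endocytosis, although the record does not state the functional consequence of F126A. The cloning sites used are also not recorded.
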