Addgene plasmid #133067: pMSCV-IRES-GFP-MD2 (F126A)-HA
Purpose: Retroviral expression of mouse MD2 (F126A) tagged with HA
Depositing lab: Jonathan Kagan. Depositing organization: Boston Children's Hospital. Publication: Mechanisms of Toll-like Receptor 4 Endocytosis Reveal a Common Immune-Evasion Strategy Used by Pathogenic and Commensal Bacteria. Tan Y, Zanoni I, Cullen TW, Goodman AL, Kagan JC. Immunity. 2015 Nov 17;43(5):909-22. doi: 10.1016/j.immuni.2015.10.008. Epub 2015 Nov 3. PubMed 26546281.
Backbone
  Vector backbone: pMSCV-IRES-GFP
  Vector type: Mammalian Expression, Retroviral
  Selectable markers: GFP
Growth in bacteria
  Bacterial resistance: Ampicillin, 100 μg/mL
  Growth temperature: 37°C
  Growth strain: DH5alpha
  Copy number: Unknown
Gene/Insert
  Gene/Insert name: MD2 (F126A) (alt name: ly96 (F126A))
  Species: M. musculus (mouse)
  Mutation: F126A
  Entrez Gene: Ly96 (a.k.a. ESOP-1, MD-2, MD2)
  Cloning method: Restriction Enzyme; 5′ cloning site Unknown (unknown if destroyed); 3′ cloning site Unknown (unknown if destroyed)
Terms and licenses: Academic/Nonprofit Terms; Industry Terms: Not Available to Industry
How to cite: pMSCV-IRES-GFP-MD2 (F126A)-HA was a gift from Jonathan Kagan (Addgene plasmid # 133067 ; http://n2t.net/addgene:133067 ; RRID:Addgene_133067)
